Addgene plasmid #213227: DRD1-DuET
Purpose: The DuET construct encodes the named human GPCR engineered with a cleaved hemagglutinin signal peptide, a 5' FLAG and a 3' 1D4 epitope tag optimized for expression in mammalian cells and proteomics studies.
Depositing lab: Thomas Sakmar. Depositing organization: Rockefeller University. Publication: Multiplexed selectivity screening of anti-GPCR antibodies. Dahl L, Kotliar IB, Bendes A, Dodig-Crnkovic T, Fromm S, Elofsson A, Uhlen M, Sakmar TP, Schwenk JM. Sci Adv. 2023 May 3;9(18):eadf9297. doi: 10.1126/sciadv.adf9297. Epub 2023 May 3. PubMed 37134173.
Backbone
  Vector backbone: pcDNA 3.1 (+)
  Vector type: Mammalian Expression
Growth in bacteria
  Bacterial resistance: Ampicillin, 100 μg/mL
  Growth temperature: 37°C
  Growth strain: DH5alpha
  Copy number: High Copy
Gene/Insert
  Gene/Insert name: DRD1 (alt name: Dopamine receptor D1)
  Species: H. sapiens (human)
  Entrez Gene: DRD1 (a.k.a. D1R, DADR, DRD1A)
  Promoter: CMV, T7
  Tag / fusion protein: FLAG (N terminal on insert); 1D4 (C terminal on insert)
  Cloning method: Gibson Cloning
Terms and licenses: Academic/Nonprofit Terms; Industry Terms: Not Available to Industry
Depositor comments: Class: A, Family: Dopamine. Ensembl ID: ENSG00000184845, Uniprot ID: P21728
How to cite: DRD1-DuET was a gift from Thomas Sakmar (Addgene plasmid # 213227 ; http://n2t.net/addgene:213227 ; RRID:Addgene_213227)
