[The description below was written by a language model from this plasmid's Addgene catalogue record and pLannotate feature annotations shown in this document.]
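Description:
DRD1-DuET is a mammalian expression plasmid built on the pcDNA 3.1 (+) backbone that carries the human dopamine receptor D1 (DRD1), a class A G protein-coupled receptor of the dopamine family that signals through G proteins activating adenylyl cyclase. The plasmid is propagated in E. coli from a high-copy ColE1/pUC-type origin under ampicillin selection (β-lactamase with its own promoter). It also contains an f1 phage origin. For selection in mammalian cells, the backbone provides a neomycin/kanamycin phosphotransferase gene driven by the SV40 enhancer/early promoter and terminated by an SV40 polyadenylation signal. Small annotated fragments of lacI, lac promoter/operator, ble, bom and an HIV-1 LTR appear to be backbone remnants or short sequence matches rather than functional modules.

The expression cassette places the receptor coding sequence downstream of the CMV immediate-early enhancer and promoter, with a T7 promoter between the CMV promoter and the insert that would allow in vitro transcription, and a bovine growth hormone polyadenylation signal at the 3' end. In the "DuET" design described by the depositor, the receptor is preceded by a cleavable hemagglutinin signal peptide, which is removed during processing, followed by an N-terminal FLAG epitope. A C-terminal 1D4 epitope completes the dual tagging. The feature table detects the FLAG sequence just upstream of DRD1, but it does not annotate the signal peptide or the 1D4 tag, which are known only from the catalogue entry. The insert was assembled by Gibson cloning. The construct is intended for receptor expression in mammalian cells and for proteomics work. The associated study concerns multiplexed selectivity screening of anti-GPCR antibodies, where the two epitope tags offer antibody-independent handles for capture and detection.
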