Features (pLannotate 1.2.2; 21 found; start..end, strand, type, name):
    329..917     +  rep_origin     ori: high-copy-number ColE1/pMB1/pBR322/pUC origin of replication
   1100..1192    +  CDS            lacI (fragment): lac repressor; lacI; The lac repressor binds to the lac operator to inhibit transcription in E. coli. This inhibition can be relieved by adding lactose or isopropyl-β-D-thiogalactopyranoside (IPTG).
   1205..1226    +  protein_bind   CAP binding site: CAP binding activates transcription in the presence of cAMP. E. coli catabolite activator protein
   1241..1271    +  promoter       lac promoter: promoter for the E. coli lac operon
   1279..1295    +  protein_bind   lac operator: The lac repressor binds to the lac operator to inhibit transcription in E. coli. This inhibition can be relieved by adding lactose or isopropyl-β-D-thiogalactopyranoside (IPTG). lac repressor encoded by lacI
   1368..1489    -  polyA_signal   SV40 poly(A) signal: SV40 polyadenylation signal
   1484..1642    -  CDS            ble (fragment): BLE_KLEPN - Experimental evidence at protein level: Swiss-Prot protein existence level 1. Binding protein with a strong affinity to the bleomycin family of antibiotics. Binds to CL990; an antimitotic-antibiotic compound. From Klebsiella pneumoniae.
   1666..2457    -  CDS            neo: KKA2_KLEPN - Also known as kan, nptII. Experimental evidence at protein level: Swiss-Prot protein existence level 1. Resistance to kanamycin, neomycin, paromomycin, ribostamycin, butirosin and gentamicin B. From Klebsiella pneumoniae.
   2524..2853    -  promoter       SV40 promoter: SV40 enhancer and early promoter
   2867..3295    -  rep_origin     f1 ori (sequence partly withheld): f1 bacteriophage origin of replication; arrow indicates direction of (+) strand synthesis
   3316..3337    -  promoter       SV40 promoter (fragment): SV40 enhancer and early promoter
   3341..3565    -  polyA_signal   bGH poly(A) signal: bovine growth hormone polyadenylation signal
   3696..5033    -  CDS            DRD1: DRD1_HUMAN - Experimental evidence at protein level: Swiss-Prot protein existence level 1. Dopamine receptor whose activity is mediated by G proteins which activate adenylyl cyclase. From Homo sapiens (Human).
   5046..5066    -  CDS            3xFLAG (fragment): three tandem FLAG® epitope tags
   5159..5177    -  promoter       T7 promoter: promoter for bacteriophage T7 RNA polymerase
   5193..5226    -  LTR            5' LTR (truncated) (fragment): truncated 5' long terminal repeat (LTR) from HIV-1
   5222..5425    -  promoter       CMV promoter: human cytomegalovirus (CMV) immediate early promoter
   5426..5805    -  enhancer       CMV enhancer: human cytomegalovirus immediate early enhancer
   5960..6012    +  misc_feature   bom (fragment): basis of mobility region from pBR322
   6071..6175    +  promoter       AmpR promoter: bla
   6176..158     +  CDS            AmpR (fragment) (across the origin): β-lactamase; bla; confers resistance to ampicillin, carbenicillin, and related antibiotics
>Addgene plasmid #213227 | DRD1-DuET | addgene full sequence | sequence record 431800 | Addgene NGS Result
CCGGTGAGCGTGGGTCTCGCGGTATCATTGCAGCACTGGGGCCAGATGGTAAGCCCTCCCGTATCGTAGT
TATCTACACGACGGGGAGTCAGGCAACTATGGATGAACGAAATAGACAGATCGCTGAGATAGGTGCCTCA
CTGATTAAGCATTGGTAACTGTCAGACCAAGTTTACTCATATATACTTTAGATTGATTTAAAACTTCATT
TTTAATTTAAAAGGATCTAGGTGAAGATCCTTTTTGATAATCTCATGACCAAAATCCCTTAACGTGAGTT
TTCGTTCCACTGAGCGTCAGACCCCGTAGAAAAGATCAAAGGATCTTCTTGAGATCCTTTTTTTCTGCGC
GTAATCTGCTGCTTGCAAACAAAAAAACCACCGCTACCAGCGGTGGTTTGTTTGCCGGATCAAGAGCTAC
CAACTCTTTTTCCGAAGGTAACTGGCTTCAGCAGAGCGCAGATACCAAATACCGTTCTTCTAGTGTAGCC
GTAGTTAGGCCACCACTTCAAGAACTCTGTAGCACCGCCTACATACCTCGCTCTGCTAATCCTGTTACCA
GTGGCTGCTGCCAGTGGCGATAAGTCGTGTCTTACCGGGTTGGACTCAAGACGATAGTTACCGGATAAGG
CGCAGCGGTCGGGCTGAACGGGGGGTTCGTGCACACAGCCCAGCTTGGAGCGAACGACCTACACCGAACT
GAGATACCTACAGCGTGAGCTATGAGAAAGCGCCACGCTTCCCGAAGGGAGAAAGGCGGACAGGTATCCG
GTAAGCGGCAGGGTCGGAACAGGAGAGCGCACGAGGGAGCTTCCAGGGGGAAACGCCTGGTATCTTTATA
GTCCTGTCGGGTTTCGCCACCTCTGACTTGAGCGTCGATTTTTGTGATGCTCGTCAGGGGGGCGGAGCCT
ATGGAAAAACGCCAGCAACGCGGCCTTTTTACGGTTCCTGGCCTTTTGCTGGCCTTTTGCTCACATGTTC
TTTCCTGCGTTATCCCCTGATTCTGTGGATAACCGTATTACCGCCTTTGAGTGAGCTGATACCGCTCGCC
GCAGCCGAACGACCGAGCGCAGCGAGTCAGTGAGCGAGGAAGCGGAAGAGCGCCCAATACGCAAACCGCC
TCTCCCCGCGCGTTGGCCGATTCATTAATGCAGCTGGCACGACAGGTTTCCCGACTGGAAAGCGGGCAGT
GAGCGCAACGCAATTAATGTGAGTTAGCTCACTCATTAGGCACCCCAGGCTTTACACTTTATGCTTCCGG
CTCGTATGTTGTGTGGAATTGTGAGCGGATAACAATTTCACACAGGAAACAGCTATGACCATGATTACGC
CAAGCTCTAGCTAGAGGTCGACGGTATACAGACATGATAAGATACATTGATGAGTTTGGACAAACCACAA
CTAGAATGCAGTGAAAAAAATGCTTTATTTGTGAAATTTGTGATGCTATTGCTTTATTTGTAACCATTAT
AAGCTGCAATAAACAAGTTGGGGTGGGCGAAGAACTCCAGCATGAGATCCCCGCGCTGGAGGATCATCCA
GCCGGCGTCCCGGAAAACGATTCCGAAGCCCAACCTTTCATAGAAGGCGGCGGTGGAATCGAAATCTCGT
GATGGCAGGTTGGGCGTCGCTTGGTCGGTCATTTCGAACCCCAGAGTCCCGCTCAGAAGAACTCGTCAAG
AAGGCGATAGAAGGCGATGCGCTGCGAATCGGGAGCGGCGATACCGTAAAGCACGAGGAAGCGGTCAGCC
CATTCGCCGCCAAGCTCTTCAGCAATATCACGGGTAGCCAACGCTATGTCCTGATAGCGGTCCGCCACAC
CCAGCCGGCCACAGTCGATGAATCCAGAAAAGCGGCCATTTTCCACCATGATATTCGGCAAGCAGGCATC
GCCATGGGTCACGACGAGATCCTCGCCGTCGGGCATGCGCGCCTTGAGCCTGGCGAACAGTTCGGCTGGC
GCGAGCCCCTGATGCTCTTCGTCCAGATCATCCTGATCGACAAGACCGGCTTCCATCCGAGTACGTGCTC
GCTCGATGCGATGTTTCGCTTGGTGGTCGAATGGGCAGGTAGCCGGATCAAGCGTATGCAGCCGCCGCAT
TGCATCAGCCATGATGGATACTTTCTCGGCAGGAGCAAGGTGAGATGACAGGAGATCCTGCCCCGGCACT
TCGCCCAATAGCAGCCAGTCCCTTCCCGCTTCAGTGACAACGTCGAGCACAGCTGCGCAAGGAACGCCCG
TCGTGGCCAGCCACGATAGCCGCGCTGCCTCGTCCTGCAGTTCATTCAGGGCACCGGACAGGTCGGTCTT
GACAAAAAGAACCGGGCGCCCCTGCGCTGACAGCCGGAACACGGCGGCATCAGAGCAGCCGATTGTCTGT
TGTGCCCAGTCATAGCCGAATAGCCTCTCCACCCAAGCGGCCGGAGAACCTGCGTGCAATCCATCTTGTT
CAATCATGCGAAACGATCCTCATCCTGTCTCTTGATCAGATCCGAAAATGGATATACAAGCTCCCGGGAG
CTTTTTGCAAAAGCCTAGGCCTCCAAAAAAGCCTCCTCACTACTTCTGGAATAGCTCAGAGGCAGAGGCG
GCCTCGGCCTCTGCATAAATAAAAAAAATTAGTCAGCCATGGGGCGGAGAATGGGCGGAACTGGGCGGAG
TTAGGGGCGGGATGGGCGGAGTTAGGGGCGGGACTATGGTTGCTGACTAATTGAGATGCATGCTTTGCAT
ACTTCTGCCTGCTGGGGAGCCTGGGGACTTTCCACACCTGGTTGCTGACTAATTGAGATGCATGCTTTGC
ATACTTCTGCCTGCTGGGGAGCCTGGGGACTTTCCACACCCTAACTGACACACATTCCACAGAATTAATT
CGCGTTAAATTTTTGTTAAATCAGCTCATTTTTTAACCAATAGGCCGAAATCGGCAAAATCCCTTATAAA
TCAAAAGAATAGACCGAGATAGGGT
[37 nt withheld, positions 2966-3002]
AAAGAACGTGGACTCCAACGTCAAAGG
[49 nt withheld, positions 3030-3078]
T
[91 nt withheld, positions 3080-3170]
G
[124 nt withheld, positions 3172-3295]
GGGGATACCCCCTAGAGCCCCAGCTGGTTCTTTCCGCCTCAGAAGCCATAGAGCCCACCGCATCCCCAGC
ATGCCTGCTATTGTCTTCCCAATCCTCCCCCTTGCTGTCCTGCCCCACCCCACCCCCCAGAATAGAATGA
CACCTACTCAGACAATGCGATGCAATTTCCTCATTTTATTAGGAAAGGACAGTGGGAGTGGCACCTTCCA
GGGTCAAGGAAGGCACGGGGGAGGGGCAAACAACAGATGGCTGGCAACTAGAAGGCACAGTCGAGGCTGA
TCAGCGGGTTTAAACGGGCCCTCTAGACTCGAGTTAGGCAGGGGCCACCTGAGAAGTCTCGGTCTTAGAC
ACGGTGGTGCTGGCCTCATCGAATTCACCGGTGCGTCCACCGGTATCGATAGTTGGATGTTGACCGTTCT
GTGTTATTGGTTGAATTTTCTCCAGGCTCACATCAGTGTCATAATCCAGGATCACAGAAAGTGCAGGGCT
CAGTTTTTCGAGGGGCCTAGCGATGCCGGCGGCTTCTTCTTTCTTAAGGTCTTCTGAACTCCCAACTGCG
TGAGGTATCAAGTAAACAAGATTACACTCTTTGCTAATTGAACCTCTTGGCTCATGGTGAGAGGAGAACA
TAGCTGCGCCGTTATTGTTAATAGATACGGTCTCAATTGCGTTATTGGTGGCGGGACAAAGCCGGTAACA
GCCCAGCAGGGTGGAGAATGCTTTGCGAAAATCAGCATTAAATGCGTATATAATAGGATTAAGGGAGGAA
TTGGCCCAACCGAACCAAACGAAGACGTCAAAAGTGTTTGAGTCTATACAGAAAGGCTGAGTCTCGCCAC
TGCCGCAGAAAGGCAGTATACAATTCAAAATGAAGAAGGGGAGCCAGCAACACACAAACACGCCCATAAT
CACAGAGAGGGTCTTCAGAACCTTAGTTTCGCGCTTAAATGACATTTTGAAGCTGGACTCTGGCTGGGAA
CACTCGACGGGTTTACCGTTGCCGGTCGTCGTCTGACAATTCTTTGCGTGCACAGCGGCTCTCTCCAAAG
CCGCGATCCTCCGGATTTGCTTCTGTGCGATTCTATAGATCCTTGTGTAGGTCACGATCATAATCGCGAC
AGGAATGTAAAAGGAGATCACTGAACTGCTGATAGCGTAGGTCCTGGACAGGCTACTGTCACAATTGTCG
ATAGTCTCGGCCAGACTAGTGGCGTTTCCGTCGCTGGGACTCGTTGGTTTAGCCTTGTGCCAGGACAATT
GCACAGGGATGAAAGAAATCAGCACGCTGAGGGTCCAGGCGACTGATATCAGTATAAAGGCGGCCTTTGG
GGTCATCTTCCGCTCGTATCGGAAGGGAGAGCTGATGGCCCAATACCTATCGACACTAATGACACAGAGA
TTGAGAATTGAGGCCGTGCTACACATGATGTCGAATGCCACCCAGATATTGCAAAATGACCCGAAGGGCC
AGAACCCGGCGATCTCGGCCACTGCTTTCCATGGCATCACGAGGACAGCCACCAGCAGATCAGAGACGGC
CAGTGAGATGACAAAAAAGTTAGTCACTTTGGACCGCAAGTGCCGGAATCTGATCACGGCGGCGCACACA
AGTGTATTACCCAGGAGAGTAGACAGGATAAGCAGTGACAGGAAGCAAGCGGTAAGAATTCTAACGCTAA
AGTCCCGTTCGACCACGAGGCCCGTTCCGTCCATCGCTGAAGTATTCAATGTGCGCATATCGATGCTGGC
GTCATCATCGTCCTTGTAGTCGGCGAATACCAGGCAGAAGATGTAGCTCAGGGCGATGATCGTCTTCATG
GTGGCGCTAAGCTTAAGTTTAAACGCTAGCCAGCTTGGGTCTCCCTATAGTGAGTCGTATTAATTTCGAT
AAGCCAGTAAGCAGTGGGTTCTCTAGTTAGCCAGAGAGCTCTGCTTATATAGACCTCCCACCGTACACGC
CTACCGCCCATTTGCGTCAATGGGGCGGAGTTGTTACGACATTTTGGAAAGTCCCGTTGATTTTGGTGCC
AAAACAAACTCCCATTGACGTCAATGGGGTGGAGACTTGGAAATCCCCGTGAGTCAAACCGCTATCCACG
CCCATTGATGTACTGCCAAAACCGCATCACCATGGTAATAGCGATGACTAATACGTAGATGTACTGCCAA
GTAGGAAAGTCCCATAAGGTCATGTACTGGGCATAATGCCAGGCGGGCCATTTACCGTCATTGACGTCAA
TAGGGGGCGTACTTGGCATATGATACACTTGATGTACTGCCAAGTGGGCAGTTTACCGTAAATACTCCAC
CCATTGACGTCAATGGAAAGTCCCTATTGGCGTTACTATGGGAACATACGTCATTATTGACGTCAATGGG
CGGGGGTCGTTGGGCGGTCAGCCAGGCGGGCCATTTACCGTAAGTTATGTAACGCGGAACTCCATATATG
GGCTATGAACTAATGACCCCGTAATTGATTACTATTAATAACTAGTCAATAATCAATGTCAACGCGTATA
TCTGGCCCGTACATCGCGAAGCAGCGCAAAACGCCTAACCCTAAGCAGATTCTTCATGCAAATGTCGGTC
AAGCCTTGCCTTGTTGTAGCTTAAATTTTGCTCGCGCACTACTCAGCGACCTCCAACACACAAGCAGGGA
GCAGATACTGGCTTAACTATGCGGCATCAGAGCAGATTGTACTGAGAGTGCACCATAGGGGATCGGGAGA
TCTCCCGATCCGTCGACGTCAGGTGGCACTTTTCGGGGAAATGTGCGCGGAACCCCTATTTGTTTATTTT
TCTAAATACATTCAAATATGTATCCGCTCATGAGACAATAACCCTGATAAATGCTTCAATAATATTGAAA
AAGGAAGAGTATGAGTATTCAACATTTCCGTGTCGCCCTTATTCCCTTTTTTGCGGCATTTTGCCTTCCT
GTTTTTGCTCACCCAGAAACGCTGGTGAAAGTAAAAGATGCTGAAGATCAGTTGGGTGCACGAGTGGGTT
ACATCGAACTGGATCTCAACAGCGGTAAGATCCTTGAGAGTTTTCGCCCCGAAGAACGTTTTCCAATGAT
GAGCACTTTTAAAGTTCTGCTATGTGGCGCGGTATTATCCCGTATTGACGCCGGGCAAGAGCAACTCGGT
CGCCGCATACACTATTCTCAGAATGACTTGGTTGAGTACTCACCAGTCACAGAAAAGCATCTTACGGATG
GCATGACAGTAAGAGAATTATGCAGTGCTGCCATAACCATGAGTGATAACACTGCGGCCAACTTACTTCT
GACAACGATCGGAGGACCGAAGGAGCTAACCGCTTTTTTGCACAACATGGGGGATCATGTAACTCGCCTT
GATCGTTGGGAACCGGAGCTGAATGAAGCCATACCAAACGACGAGCGTGACACCACGATGCCTGTAGCAA
TGGCAACAACGTTGCGCAAACTATTAACTGGCGAACTACTTACTCTAGCTTCCCGGCAACAATTAATAGA
CTGGATGGAGGCGGATAAAGTTGCAGGACCACTTCTGCGCTCGGCCCTTCCGGCTGGCTGGTTTATTGCT
GATAAATCTGGAGCCGGTGAGCG
